>Addgene plasmid #13173 | pc3XB-ZF123 | depositor full sequence | sequence record 7522 | Author sequence
GACGGATCGGGAGATCTCCCGATCCCCTATGGTGCACTCTCAGTACAATCTGCTCTGATGCCGCATAGTT
AAGCCAGTATCTGCTCCCTGCTTGTGTGTTGGAGGTCGCTGAGTAGTGCGCGAGCAAAATTTAAGCTACA
ACAAGGCAAGGCTTGACCGACAATTGCATGAAGAATCTGCTTAGGGTTAGGCGTTTTGCGCTGCTTCGCG
ATGTACGGGCCAGATATACGCGTTGACATTGATTATTGACTAGTTATTAATAGTAATCAATTACGGGGTC
ATTAGTTCATAGCCCATATATGGAGTTCCGCGTTACATAACTTACGGTAAATGGCCCGCCTGGCTGACCG
CCCAACGACCCCCGCCCATTGACGTCAATAATGACGTATGTTCCCATAGTAACGCCAATAGGGACTTTCC
ATTGACGTCAATGGGTGGAGTATTTACGGTAAACTGCCCACTTGGCAGTACATCAAGTGTATCATATGCC
AAGTACGCCCCCTATTGACGTCAATGACGGTAAATGGCCCGCCTGGCATTATGCCCAGTACATGACCTTA
TGGGACTTTCCTACTTGGCAGTACATCTACGTATTAGTCATCGCTATTACCATGGTGATGCGGTTTTGGC
AGTACATCAATGGGCGTGGATAGCGGTTTGACTCACGGGGATTTCCAAGTCTCCACCCCATTGACGTCAA
TGGGAGTTTGTTTTGGCACCAAAATCAACGGGACTTTCCAAAATGTCGTAACAACTCCGCCCCATTGACG
CAAATGGGCGGTAGGCGTGTACGGTGGGAGGTCTATATAAGCAGAGCTCTCTGGCTAACTAGAGAACCCA
CTGCTTACTGGCTTATCGAAATTAATACGACTCACTATAGGGAGACCCAAGCTGGCTAGCGTTTAAACGG
GCCCTCTAGACCCGGGGAGAAGCCTTTCGAGTGCAAGGACTGCGGGAAGGCTTTCATCCAGAAGAGCAAC
CTCATCCGGCACCAGCGGACCCACACCGGTGGATCCTCTGCACAGTAGTAAGCTTAAGTTTAAACCGCTG
ATCAGCCTCGACTGTGCCTTCTAGTTGCCAGCCATCTGTTGTTTGCCCCTCCCCCGTGCCTTCCTTGACC
CTGGAAGGTGCCACTCCCACTGTCCTTTCCTAATAAAATGAGGAAATTGCATCGCATTGTCTGAGTAGGT
GTCATTCTATTCTGGGGGGTGGGGTGGGGCAGGACAGCAAGGGGGAGGATTGGGAAGACAATAGCAGGCA
TGCTGGGGATGCGGTGGGCTCTATGGCTTCTGAGGCGGAAAGAACCAGCTGGGGCTCTAGGGGGTATCCC
C
[124 nt withheld, positions 1332-1455]
C
[91 nt withheld, positions 1457-1547]
A
[49 nt withheld, positions 1549-1597]
CCTTTGACGTTGGAGTCCACGTTCTTT
[37 nt withheld, positions 1625-1661]
ACCCTATCTCGGTCTATTCTTTTGATTTATAAGGGATTTTGCCGATTTCGGCCTATTGGTTAAAAAATGA
GCTGATTTAACAAAAATTTAACGCGAATTAATTCTGTGGAATGTGTGTCAGTTAGGGTGTGGAAAGTCCC
CAGGCTCCCCAGCAGGCAGAAGTATGCAAAGCATGCATCTCAATTAGTCAGCAACCAGGTGTGGAAAGTC
CCCAGGCTCCCCAGCAGGCAGAAGTATGCAAAGCATGCATCTCAATTAGTCAGCAACCATAGTCCCGCCC
CTAACTCCGCCCATCCCGCCCCTAACTCCGCCCAGTTCCGCCCATTCTCCGCCCCATGGCTGACTAATTT
TTTTTATTTATGCAGAGGCCGAGGCCGCCTCTGCCTCTGAGCTATTCCAGAAGTAGTGAGGAGGCTTTTT
TGGAGGCCTAGGCTTTTGCAAAAAGCTCCCGGCCGGGAGCTTGTATATCCATTTTCGGATCTGATCAAGA
GACAGGATGAGGATCGTTTCGCATGATTGAACAAGATGGATTGCACGCAGGTTCTCCGGCCGCTTGGGTG
GAGAGGCTATTCGGCTATGACTGGGCACAACAGACAATCGGCTGCTCTGATGCCGCCGTGTTCCGGCTGT
CAGCGCAGGGGCGCCCGGTTCTTTTTGTCAAGACCGACCTGTCCGGTGCCCTGAATGAACTGCAGGACGA
GGCAGCGCGGCTATCGTGGCTGGCCACGACGGGCGTTCCTTGCGCAGCTGTGCTCGACGTTGTCACTGAA
GCGGGAAGGGACTGGCTGCTATTGGGCGAAGTGCCGGGGCAGGATCTCCTGTCATCTCACCTTGCTCCTG
CCGAGAAAGTATCCATCATGGCTGATGCAATGCGGCGGCTGCATACGCTTGATCCGGCTACCTGCCCATT
CGACCACCAAGCGAAACATCGCATCGAGCGAGCACGTACTCGGATGGAAGCCGGTCTTGTCGATCAGGAT
GATCTGGACGAAGAGCATCAGGGGCTCGCGCCAGCCGAACTGTTCGCCAGGCTCAAGGCGCGCATGCCCG
ACGGCGAGGATCTCGTCGTGACCCATGGCGATGCCTGCTTGCCGAATATCATGGTGGAAAATGGCCGCTT
TTCTGGATTCATCGACTGTGGCCGGCTGGGTGTGGCGGACCGCTATCAGGACATAGCGTTGGCTACCCGT
GATATTGCTGAAGAGCTTGGCGGCGAATGGGCTGACCGCTTCCTCGTGCTTTACGGTATCGCCGCTCCCG
ATTCGCAGCGCATCGCCTTCTATCGCCTTCTTGACGAGTTCTTCTGAGCGGGACTCTGGGGTTCGAAATG
ACCGACCAAGCGACGCCCAACCTGCCATCACGAGATTTCGATTCCACCGCCGCCTTCTATGAAAGGTTGG
GCTTCGGAATCGTTTTCCGGGACGCCGGCTGGATGATCCTCCAGCGCGGGGATCTCATGCTGGAGTTCTT
CGCCCACCCCAACTTGTTTATTGCAGCTTATAATGGTTACAAATAAAGCAATAGCATCACAAATTTCACA
AATAAAGCATTTTTTTCACTGCATTCTAGTTGTGGTTTGTCCAAACTCATCAATGTATCTTATCATGTCT
GTATACCGTCGACCTCTAGCTAGAGCTTGGCGTAATCATGGTCATAGCTGTTTCCTGTGTGAAATTGTTA
TCCGCTCACAATTCCACACAACATACGAGCCGGAAGCATAAAGTGTAAAGCCTGGGGTGCCTAATGAGTG
AGCTAACTCACATTAATTGCGTTGCGCTCACTGCCCGCTTTCCAGTCGGGAAACCTGTCGTGCCAGCTGC
ATTAATGAATCGGCCAACGCGCGGGGAGAGGCGGTTTGCGTATTGGGCGCTCTTCCGCTTCCTCGCTCAC
TGACTCGCTGCGCTCGGTCGTTCGGCTGCGGCGAGCGGTATCAGCTCACTCAAAGGCGGTAATACGGTTA
TCCACAGAATCAGGGGATAACGCAGGAAAGAACATGTGAGCAAAAGGCCAGCAAAAGGCCAGGAACCGTA
AAAAGGCCGCGTTGCTGGCGTTTTTCCATAGGCTCCGCCCCCCTGACGAGCATCACAAAAATCGACGCTC
AAGTCAGAGGTGGCGAAACCCGACAGGACTATAAAGATACCAGGCGTTTCCCCCTGGAAGCTCCCTCGTG
CGCTCTCCTGTTCCGACCCTGCCGCTTACCGGATACCTGTCCGCCTTTCTCCCTTCGGGAAGCGTGGCGC
TTTCTCATAGCTCACGCTGTAGGTATCTCAGTTCGGTGTAGGTCGTTCGCTCCAAGCTGGGCTGTGTGCA
CGAACCCCCCGTTCAGCCCGACCGCTGCGCCTTATCCGGTAACTATCGTCTTGAGTCCAACCCGGTAAGA
CACGACTTATCGCCACTGGCAGCAGCCACTGGTAACAGGATTAGCAGAGCGAGGTATGTAGGCGGTGCTA
CAGAGTTCTTGAAGTGGTGGCCTAACTACGGCTACACTAGAAGAACAGTATTTGGTATCTGCGCTCTGCT
GAAGCCAGTTACCTTCGGAAAAAGAGTTGGTAGCTCTTGATCCGGCAAACAAACCACCGCTGGTAGCGGT
TTTTTTGTTTGCAAGCAGCAGATTACGCGCAGAAAAAAAGGATCTCAAGAAGATCCTTTGATCTTTTCTA
CGGGGTCTGACGCTCAGTGGAACGAAAACTCACGTTAAGGGATTTTGGTCATGAGATTATCAAAAAGGAT
CTTCACCTAGATCCTTTTAAATTAAAAATGAAGTTTTAAATCAATCTAAAGTATATATGAGTAAACTTGG
TCTGACAGTTACCAATGCTTAATCAGTGAGGCACCTATCTCAGCGATCTGTCTATTTCGTTCATCCATAG
TTGCCTGACTCCCCGTCGTGTAGATAACTACGATACGGGAGGGCTTACCATCTGGCCCCAGTGCTGCAAT
GATACCGCGAGACCCACGCTCACCGGCTCCAGATTTATCAGCAATAAACCAGCCAGCCGGAAGGGCCGAG
CGCAGAAGTGGTCCTGCAACTTTATCCGCCTCCATCCAGTCTATTAATTGTTGCCGGGAAGCTAGAGTAA
GTAGTTCGCCAGTTAATAGTTTGCGCAACGTTGTTGCCATTGCTACAGGCATCGTGGTGTCACGCTCGTC
GTTTGGTATGGCTTCATTCAGCTCCGGTTCCCAACGATCAAGGCGAGTTACATGATCCCCCATGTTGTGC
AAAAAAGCGGTTAGCTCCTTCGGTCCTCCGATCGTTGTCAGAAGTAAGTTGGCCGCAGTGTTATCACTCA
TGGTTATGGCAGCACTGCATAATTCTCTTACTGTCATGCCATCCGTAAGATGCTTTTCTGTGACTGGTGA
GTACTCAACCAAGTCATTCTGAGAATAGTGTATGCGGCGACCGAGTTGCTCTTGCCCGGCGTCAATACGG
GATAATACCGCGCCACATAGCAGAACTTTAAAAGTGCTCATCATTGGAAAACGTTCTTCGGGGCGAAAAC
TCTCAAGGATCTTACCGCTGTTGAGATCCAGTTCGATGTAACCCACTCGTGCACCCAACTGATCTTCAGC
ATCTTTTACTTTCACCAGCGTTTCTGGGTGAGCAAAAACAGGAAGGCAAAATGCCGCAAAAAAGGGAATA
AGGGCGACACGGAAATGTTGAATACTCATACTCTTCCTTTTTCAATATTATTGAAGCATTTATCAGGGTT
ATTGTCTCATGAGCGGATACATATTTGAATGTATTTAGAAAAATAAACAAATAGGGGTTCCGCGCACATT
TCCCCGAAAAGTGCCACCTGACGTC
Features (pLannotate 1.2.2; 20 found; start..end, strand, type, name):
     28..80      -  misc_feature   bom (fragment): basis of mobility region from pBR322
    235..614     +  enhancer       CMV enhancer: human cytomegalovirus immediate early enhancer
    615..818     +  promoter       CMV promoter: human cytomegalovirus (CMV) immediate early promoter
    814..847     +  LTR            5' LTR (truncated) (fragment): truncated 5' long terminal repeat (LTR) from HIV-1
    863..881     +  promoter       T7 promoter: promoter for bacteriophage T7 RNA polymerase
    927..1007    +  CDS            ZNF75A (fragment): ZN75A_HUMAN - Experimental evidence at protein level: Swiss-Prot protein existence level 1. May be involved in transcriptional regulation. From Homo sapiens (Human).
   1062..1286    +  polyA_signal   bGH poly(A) signal: bovine growth hormone polyadenylation signal
   1290..1311    +  promoter       SV40 promoter (fragment): SV40 enhancer and early promoter
   1332..1760    +  rep_origin     f1 ori (sequence partly withheld): f1 bacteriophage origin of replication; arrow indicates direction of (+) strand synthesis
   1774..2103    +  promoter       SV40 promoter: SV40 enhancer and early promoter
   2174..2965    +  CDS            neo: KKA2_KLEPN - Also known as kan, nptII. Experimental evidence at protein level: Swiss-Prot protein existence level 1. Resistance to kanamycin, neomycin, paromomycin, ribostamycin, butirosin and gentamicin B. From Klebsiella pneumoniae.
   2989..3147    +  CDS            ble (fragment): BLE_KLEPN - Experimental evidence at protein level: Swiss-Prot protein existence level 1. Binding protein with a strong affinity to the bleomycin family of antibiotics. Binds to CL990; an antimitotic-antibiotic compound. From Klebsiella pneumoniae.
   3142..3263    +  polyA_signal   SV40 poly(A) signal: SV40 polyadenylation signal
   3336..3352    -  protein_bind   lac operator: The lac repressor binds to the lac operator to inhibit transcription in E. coli. This inhibition can be relieved by adding lactose or isopropyl-β-D-thiogalactopyranoside (IPTG). lac repressor encoded by lacI
   3360..3390    -  promoter       lac promoter: promoter for the E. coli lac operon
   3405..3426    -  protein_bind   CAP binding site: CAP binding activates transcription in the presence of cAMP. E. coli catabolite activator protein
   3439..3531    -  CDS            lacI (fragment): lac repressor; lacI; The lac repressor binds to the lac operator to inhibit transcription in E. coli. This inhibition can be relieved by adding lactose or isopropyl-β-D-thiogalactopyranoside (IPTG).
   3714..4299    -  rep_origin     ori: high-copy-number ColE1/pMB1/pBR322/pUC origin of replication
   4470..5330    -  CDS            AmpR: β-lactamase; bla; confers resistance to ampicillin, carbenicillin, and related antibiotics
   5331..5435    -  promoter       AmpR promoter: bla
