[The description below was written by a language model from this plasmid's Addgene catalogue record and pLannotate feature annotations shown in this document.]
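Description:
pc3XB-ZF123 is a module-archive plasmid from the Zinc Finger Consortium Modular Assembly Kit v1.0, built on pc3XB, a modified version of the pcDNA3 mammalian expression vector. It carries a single zinc finger coding module of about 90 bp, cloned between XbaI and BamHI sites that both remain intact, so the finger can be excised and joined with other modules. The finger, ZF123, comes from the ToolGen module set (ToolGen name mQSNR1) and is recorded as recognising the DNA triplet GAA. The automated annotation labels this short region as a fragment of human ZNF75A. This most likely reflects sequence similarity among C2H2 zinc fingers and does not identify the source of the insert.

The full depositor sequence is 5,466 nt. In it, the finger module lies downstream of the CMV immediate-early enhancer and promoter and a T7 promoter, and is followed by the bovine growth hormone polyadenylation signal. A separate cassette places the neomycin phosphotransferase gene under the SV40 early promoter with an SV40 poly(A) signal, which allows G418 selection in mammalian cells. The plasmid is maintained in E. coli through a high-copy ColE1/pUC-type origin with ampicillin resistance, and an f1 origin is also present. Several small annotated fragments (HIV-1 LTR, ble, lacI, bom) appear to be backbone remnants or similarity matches, not functional parts.

The plasmid's main use is as a standardised building block. Individual fingers with defined triplet specificities are combined by restriction-based modular assembly into multi-finger arrays, which can then be used to engineer zinc finger nucleases directed at chosen genomic sites.
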