>Addgene plasmid #13173 | pc3XB-ZF123 | addgene partial sequence | sequence record 19557 | CMV-F 5'-CGCAAATGGGCGGTAGGCGTG-3'
GCAGAGCTCTCTGGCTACTAGAGAACCCCTGCTTACTGGCTTATCGAAATTAATACGACTCACTATAGGG
AGACCCAAGCTGGCTAGCGTTTAAACGGGCCCTCTAGACCCGGGGAGAAGCCTTTCGAGTGCAAGGACTG
CGGGAAGGCTTTCATCCAGAAGAGCAACCTCATCCGGCACCAGCGGACCCACACCGGTGGATCCTCTGCA
CAGTAGTAAGCTTAAGTTTAAACCGCTGATCAGCCTCGACTGTGCCTTCTAGTTGCCAGCCATCTGTTGT
TTGCCCCTCCCCCGTGCCTTCCTTGACCCTGGAAGGTGCCACTCCCACTGTCCTTTCCTAATAAAATGAG
GAAATTGCATCGCATTGTCTGAGTAGGTGTCATTCTATTCTGGGGGGTGGGGTGGGGCAGGACAGCAAGG
GGGAGGATTGGGAAGACAATAGCAGGCATGCTGGGGATGCGGTGGGCTCTATGGCTTCTGAGGCGGAAAG
AACCAGCTGGGGCTCTAGGGGGTATCCCC
[66 nt withheld, positions 520-585]
