Addgene plasmid #13173: pc3XB-ZF123
Depositing lab: Keith Joung. Depositing organization: Massachusetts General Hospital. Publication: Standardized reagents and protocols for engineering zinc finger nucleases by modular assembly. Wright DA, Thibodeau-Beganny S, Sander JD, Winfrey RJ, Hirsh AS, Eichtinger M, Fu F, Porteus MH, Dobbs D, Voytas DF, Joung JK. Nat Protoc. 2006;1(3):1637-52. doi: 10.1038/nprot.2006.259 PubMed 17406455.
Backbone
  Vector backbone: pc3XB
  Backbone manufacturer: Modified Invitrogen pcDNA3
  Backbone size w/o insert (bp): 5400
  Vector type: Mammalian Expression
  Selectable markers: Neomycin (select with G418)
Growth in bacteria
  Bacterial resistance: Ampicillin, 100 μg/mL
  Growth temperature: 37°C
  Growth strain: XL1 Blue
  Copy number: High Copy
Gene/Insert
  Gene/Insert name: ZF123
  Insert size (bp): 90
  Cloning method: Restriction Enzyme; 5′ cloning site XbaI (not destroyed); 3′ cloning site BamHI (not destroyed)
  Sequencing primers: 5′ T7
Terms and licenses: Academic/Nonprofit Terms; Industry Terms: Not Available to Industry
Depositor comments: Part of the Zinc Finger Consortium Modular Assembly Kit v1.0. Finger protein sequence: PGEKPFECKDCGKAFIQKSNLIRHQRTH. Target DNA sequence: GAA. This zinc finger is derived from the ToolGen module set. ToolGen ZF ID: 25. ToolGen ZF Name: mQSNR1.
How to cite: pc3XB-ZF123 was a gift from Keith Joung (Addgene plasmid # 13173 ; http://n2t.net/addgene:13173 ; RRID:Addgene_13173)
